>Addgene plasmid #147744 | pCIneo-V5-SBP-MBP-HsStaufen1-T3_V | addgene full sequence | sequence record 445207 | Addgene NGS Result
GGCATTGATTATTGACTAGTTATTAATAGTAATCAATTACGGGGTCATTAGTTCATAGCCCATATATGGA
GTTCCGCGTTACATAACTTACGGTAAATGGCCCGCCTGGCTGACCGCCCAACGACCCCCGCCCATTGACG
TCAATAATGACGTATGTTCCCATAGTAACGCCAATAGGGACTTTCCATTGACGTCAATGGGTGGAGTATT
TACGGTAAACTGCCCACTTGGCAGTACATCAAGTGTATCATATGCCAAGTCCGCCCCCTATTGACGTCAA
TGACGGTAAATGGCCCGCCTGGCATTATGCCCAGTACATGACCTTACGGGACTTTCCTACTTGGCAGTAC
ATCTACGTATTAGTCATCGCTATTACCATGGTGATGCGGTTTTGGCAGTACACCAATGGGCGTGGATAGC
GGTTTGACTCACGGGGATTTCCAAGTCTCCACCCCATTGACGTCAATGGGAGTTTGTTTTGGCACCAAAA
TCAACGGGACTTTCCAAAATGTCGTAACAACTGCGATCGCCCGCCCCGTTGACGCAAATGGGCGGTAGGC
GTGTACGGTGGGAGGTCTATATAAGCAGAGCTCGTTTAGTGAACCGTCAGATCACTAGAAGCTTTATTGC
GGTAGTTTATCACAGTTAAATTGCTAACGCAGTCAGTGCTTCTGACACAACAGTCTCGAACTTAAGCTGC
AGTGACTCTCTTAAGGTAGCCTTGCAGAAGTTGGTCGTGAGGCACTGGGCAGGTAAGTATCAAGGTTACA
AGACAGGTTTAAGGAGACCAATAGAAACTGGGCTTGTCGAGACAGAGAAGACTCTTGCGTTTCTGATAGG
CACCTATTGGTCTTACTGACATCCACTTTGCCTTTCTCTCCACAGGTGTCCACTCCCAGTTCAATTACAG
CTCTTAAGGCTAGAGTACTTAATACGACTCACTATAGGCTAGCAATTGCGGCCACCATGGGTAAGCCTAT
CCCTAACCCTCTCCTCGGTCTCGATTCTACGCCCGGAAGCGGTAGCGGTACCATGGACGAGAAGACCACC
GGCTGGGGGGGCGGCCACGTGGTGGAGGGCCTGGCCGGCGAGCTGGAGCAGCTGCGGGCCAGGCTGGAGC
ACCACCCTCAGGGCCAGCGGGAGCCCTCCGGCGGCTGCAAGCCCCTCGACATGAAAATCGAAGAAGGTAA
ACTGGTAATCTGGATTAACGGCGATAAAGGCTATAACGGTCTCGCTGAAGTCGGTAAGAAATTCGAGAAA
GATACCGGAATTAAAGTCACCGTTGAGCATCCGGATAAACTGGAAGAGAAATTCCCGCAGGTTGCGGCAA
CTGGCGATGGCCCTGACATTATCTTCTGGGCACACGACCGCTTTGGTGGCTACGCTCAATCTGGCCTGTT
GGCTGAAATCACCCCGGACAAAGCGTTCCAGGACAAGCTGTATCCGTTTACCTGGGATGCCGTACGTTAC
AACGGCAAGCTGATTGCTTACCCGATCGCTGTTGAAGCGTTATCGCTGATTTATAACAAAGATCTGCTGC
CGAACCCGCCAAAAACCTGGGAAGAGATCCCGGCGCTGGATAAAGAACTGAAAGCGAAAGGTAAGAGCGC
GCTGATGTTCAACCTGCAAGAACCGTACTTCACCTGGCCGCTGATTGCTGCTGACGGGGGTTATGCGTTC
AAGTATGAAAACGGCAAGTACGACATTAAAGACGTGGGCGTGGATAACGCTGGCGCGAAAGCGGGTCTGA
CCTTCCTGGTTGACCTGATTAAAAGCAAACACATGAATGCAGACACCGATTACTCCATCGCAGAAGCTGC
CTTTAATAAAGGCGAAACAGCGATGACCATCAACGGCCCGTGGGCATGGTCCAACATCGACACCAGCAAA
GTGAATTATGGTGTAACGGTACTGCCGACCTTCAAGGGTCAACCATCCAAACCGTTCGTTGGCGTGCTGA
GCGCAGGTATTAACGCCGCCAGTCCGAACAAAGAGCTGGCGAAAGAGTTCCTCGAAAACTATCTGCTGAC
TGATGAAGGTCTGGAAGCGGTTAATAAAGACAAACCGCTGGGTGCCGTAGCGCTGAAGTCTTACGAGGAA
GAGTTGGCGAAAGATCCACGTATTGCCGCCACCATGGAAAACGCCCAGAAAGGTGAAATCATGCCGAACA
TCCCGCAGATGTCCGCTTTCTGGTATGCCGTGCGTACTGCGGTGATCAACGCCGCCAGCGGTCGTCAGAC
TGTCGATGAAGCCCTGAAAGACCCTCCACTCGAGATGTCTCAAGTTCAAGTGCAAGTTCAGAACCCATCT
GCTGCTCTCTCAGGGAGCCAAATACTGAACAAGAACCAGTCTCTTCTCTCACAGCCTTTGATGAGTATTC
CTTCTACTACTAGCTCTCTGCCCTCTGAAAATGCAGGTAGACCCATTCAAAACTCTGCTTTACCCTCTGC
ATCTATTACATCCACCAGTGCAGCTGCAGAAAGCATAACCCCTACTGTAGAACTAAATGCACTGTGCATG
AAACTTGGAAAAAAACCAATGTATAAGCCTGTTGACCCTTACTCTCGGATGCAGTCCACCTATAACTACA
ACATGAGAGGAGGTGCTTATCCCCCGAGGTACTTTTACCCATTTCCAGTTCCACCTTTACTTTATCAAGT
GGAACTTTCTGTGGGAGGACAGCAATTTAATGGCAAAGGAAAGACAAGACAGGCTGCGAAACACGATGCT
GCTGCCAAAGCGTTGAGGATCCTGCAGAATGAGCCCCTGCCAGAGAGGCTGGAGGTGAATGGAAGAGAAT
CCGAAGAAGAAAATCTCAATAAATCTGAAATAAGTCAAGTGTTTGAGATTGCACTTAAACGGAACTTGCC
TGTGAATTTCGAGGTGGCCCGGGAGAGTGGCCCACCCCACATGAAGAACTTTGTGACCAAGGTTTCGGTT
GGGGAGTTTGTGGGGGAAGGTGAAGGGAAAAGCAAGAAGATTTCAAAGAAAAATGCCGCCATAGCTGTTC
TTGAGGAGCTGAAGAAGTTACCGCCCCTGCCTGCAGTTGAACGAGTAAAGCCTAGAATCAAAAAGAAAAC
AAAACCCATAGTCAAGCCACAGACAAGCCCAGAATATGGCCAGGGGATCAATCCGATTAGCCGACTGGCC
CAGATCCAGCAGGCAAAAAAGGAGAAGGAGCCAGAGTACACGCTCCTCACAGAGCGAGGCCTCCCGCGCC
GCAGGGAGTTTGTGATGCAGGTGAAGGTTGGAAACCACACTGCAGAAGGAACGGGCACCAACAAGAAGGT
GGCCAAGCGCAATGCAGCCGAGAACATGCTGGAGATCCTTGGTTTCAAAGTCCCGCAGGCGCAGCCCACC
AAACCCGCACTCAAGTCAGAGGAGAAGACACCCATAAAGAAACCAGGGGATGGAAGAAAAGTAACCTTTT
TTGAACCTGGCTCTGGGGATGAAAATGGGACTAGTAATAAAGAGGATGAGTTCAGGATGCCTTATCTAAG
TCATCAGCAGCTGCCTGCTGGAATTCTTCCCATGGTGCCCGAGGTCGCCCAGGCTGTAGGAGTTAGTCAA
GGACATCACACCAAAGATTTTACCAGGGCAGCTCCGAATCCTGCCAAGGCCACGGTAACTGCCATGATAG
CCCGAGAGTTGTTGTATGGGGGCACCTCGCCCACAGCCGAGACCATTTTAAAGAATAACATCTCTTCAGG
CCACGTACCCCATGGACCTCTCACGAGACCCTCTGAGCAACTGGACTATCTTTCCAGAGTCCAGGGATTC
CAGGTTGAATACAAAGACTTCCCCAAAAACAACAAGAACGAATTTGTATCTCTTATCAATTGCTCCTCTC
AGCCACCTCTGATCAGCCATGGTATCGGCAAGGATGTGGAGTCCTGCCATGATATGGCTGCGCTGAACAT
CTTAAAGTTGCTGTCTGAGTTGGACCAACAAAGTACAGAGATGCCAAGAACAGGAAACGGACCAATGTCT
GTGTGTGGGAGGTGCTGAGCGGCCGCTTCCCTTTAGTGAGGGTTAATGCTTCGAGCAGACATGATAAGAT
ACATTGATGAGTTTGGACAAACCACAACTAGAATGCAGTGAAAAAAATGCTTTATTTGTGAAATTTGTGA
TGCTATTGCTTTATTTGTAACCATTATAAGCTGCAATAAACAAGTTAACAACAACAATTGCATTCATTTT
ATGTTTCAGGTTCAGGGGGAGATGTGGGAGGTTTTTTAAAGCAAGTAAAACCTCTACAAATGTGGTAAAA
TCCGATAAGGATCGATCCGGGCTGGCGTAATAGCGAAGAGGCCCGCACCGATCGCCCTTCCCAACAGTTG
CGCAGCCTGAATGGCGAATGG
[124 nt withheld, positions 4362-4485]
C
[91 nt withheld, positions 4487-4577]
A
[49 nt withheld, positions 4579-4627]
CCTTTGACGTTGGAGTCCACGTTCTTT
[37 nt withheld, positions 4655-4691]
ACCCTATCTCGGTCTATTCTTTTGATTTATAAGGGATTTTGCCGATTTCGGCCTATTGGTTAAAAAATGA
GCTGATTTAACAAAAATTTAACGCGAATTTTAACAAAATATTAACGCTTACAATTTCCTGATGCGGTATT
TTCTCCTTACGCATCTGTGCGGTATTTCACACCGCATACGCGGATCTGCGCAGCACCATGGCCTGAAATA
ACCTCTGAAAGAGGAACTTGGTTAGGTACCTTCTGAGGCGGAAAGAACCAGCTGTGGAATGTGTGTCAGT
TAGGGTGTGGAAAGTCCCCAGGCTCCCCAGCAGGCAGAAGTATGCAAAGCATGCATCTCAATTAGTCAGC
AACCAGGTGTGGAAAGTCCCCAGGCTCCCCAGCAGGCAGAAGTATGCAAAGCATGCATCTCAATTAGTCA
GCAACCATAGTCCCGCCCCTAACTCCGCCCATCCCGCCCCTAACTCCGCCCAGTTCCGCCCATTCTCCGC
CCCATGGCTGACTAATTTTTTTTATTTATGCAGAGGCCGAGGCCGCCTCGGCCTCTGAGCTATTCCAGAA
GTAGTGAGGAGGCTTTTTTGGAGGCCTAGGCTTTTGCAAAAAGCTTGATTCTTCTGACACAACAGTCTCG
AACTTAAGGCTAGAGCCACCATGATTGAACAAGATGGATTGCACGCAGGTTCTCCGGCCGCTTGGGTGGA
GAGGCTATTCGGCTATGACTGGGCACAACAGACAATCGGCTGCTCTGATGCCGCCGTGTTCCGGCTGTCA
GCGCAGGGGCGCCCGGTTCTTTTTGTCAAGACCGACCTGTCCGGTGCCCTGAATGAACTGCAGGACGAGG
CAGCGCGGCTATCGTGGCTGGCCACGACGGGCGTTCCTTGCGCAGCTGTGCTCGACGTTGTCACTGAAGC
GGGAAGGGACTGGCTGCTATTGGGCGAAGTGCCGGGGCAGGATCTCCTGTCATCTCACCTTGCTCCTGCC
GAGAAAGTATCCATCATGGCTGATGCAATGCGGCGGCTGCATACGCTTGATCCGGCTACCTGCCCATTCG
ACCACCAAGCGAAACATCGCATCGAGCGAGCACGTACTCGGATGGAAGCCGGTCTTGTCGATCAGGATGA
TCTGGACGAAGAGCATCAGGGGCTCGCGCCAGCCGAACTGTTCGCCAGGCTCAAGGCGCGCATGCCCGAC
GGCGAGGATCTCGTCGTGACCCATGGCGATGCCTGCTTGCCGAATATCATGGTGGAAAATGGCCGCTTTT
CTGGATTCATCGACTGTGGCCGGCTGGGTGTGGCGGACCGCTATCAGGACATAGCGTTGGCTACCCGTGA
TATTGCTGAAGAGCTTGGCGGCGAATGGGCTGACCGCTTCCTCGTGCTTTACGGTATCGCCGCTCCCGAT
TCGCAGCGCATCGCCTTCTATCGCCTTCTTGACGAGTTCTTCTGAGCGGGACTCTGGGGTTCGAAATGAC
CGACCAAGCGACGCCCAACCTGCCATCACGATGGCCGCAATAAAATATCTTTATTTTCATTACATCTGTG
TGTTGGTTTTTTGTGTGAATCGATAGCGATAAGGATCCGCGTATGGTGCACTCTCAGTACAATCTGCTCT
GATGCCGCATAGTTAAGCCAGCCCCGACACCCGCCAACACCCGCTGACGCGCCCTGACGGGCTTGTCTGC
TCCCGGCATCCGCTTACAGACAAGCTGTGACCGTCTCCGGGAGCTGCATGTGTCAGAGGTTTTCACCGTC
ATCACCGAAACGCGCGAGACGAAAGGGCCTCGTGATACGCCTATTTTTATAGGTTAATGTCATGATAATA
ATGGTTTCTTAGACGTCAGGTGGCACTTTTCGGGGAAATGTGCGCGGAACCCCTATTTGTTTATTTTTCT
AAATACATTCAAATATGTATCCGCTCATGAGACAATAACCCTGATAAATGCTTCAATAATATTGAAAAAG
GAAGAGTATGAGTATTCAACATTTCCGTGTCGCCCTTATTCCCTTTTTTGCGGCATTTTGCCTTCCTGTT
TTTGCTCACCCAGAAACGCTGGTGAAAGTAAAAGATGCTGAAGATCAGTTGGGTGCACGAGTGGGTTACA
TCGAACTGGATCTCAACAGCGGTAAGATCCTTGAGAGTTTTCGCCCCGAAGAACGTTTTCCAATGATGAG
CACTTTTAAAGTTCTGCTATGTGGCGCGGTATTATCCCGTATTGACGCCGGGCAAGAGCAACTCGGTCGC
CGCATACACTATTCTCAGAATGACTTGGTTGAGTACTCACCAGTCACAGAAAAGCATCTTACGGATGGCA
TGACAGTAAGAGAATTATGCAGTGCTGCCATAACCATGAGTGATAACACTGCGGCCAACTTACTTCTGAC
AACGATCGGAGGACCGAAGGAGCTAACCGCTTTTTTGCACAACATGGGGGATCATGTAACTCGCCTTGAT
CGTTGGGAACCGGAGCTGAATGAAGCCATACCAAACGACGAGCGTGACACCACGATGCCTGTAGCAATGG
CAACAACGTTGCGCAAACTATTAACTGGCGAACTACTTACTCTAGCTTCCCGGCAACAATTAATAGACTG
GATGGAGGCGGATAAAGTTGCAGGACCACTTCTGCGCTCGGCCCTTCCGGCTGGCTGGTTTATTGCTGAT
AAATCTGGAGCCGGTGAGCGTGGGTCTCGCGGTATCATTGCAGCACTGGGGCCAGATGGTAAGCCCTCCC
GTATCGTAGTTATCTACACGACGGGGAGTCAGGCAACTATGGATGAACGAAATAGACAGATCGCTGAGAT
AGGTGCCTCACTGATTAAGCATTGGTAACTGTCAGACCAAGTTTACTCATATATACTTTAGATTGATTTA
AAACTTCATTTTTAATTTAAAAGGATCTAGGTGAAGATCCTTTTTGATAATCTCATGACCAAAATCCCTT
AACGTGAGTTTTCGTTCCACTGAGCGTCAGACCCCGTAGAAAAGATCAAAGGATCTTCTTGAGATCCTTT
TTTTCTGCGCGTAATCTGCTGCTTGCAAACAAAAAAACCACCGCTACCAGCGGTGGTTTGTTTGCCGGAT
CAAGAGCTACCAACTCTTTTTCCGAAGGTAACTGGCTTCAGCAGAGCGCAGATACCAAATACTGTTCTTC
TAGTGTAGCCGTAGTTAGGCCACCACTTCAAGAACTCTGTAGCACCGCCTACATACCTCGCTCTGCTAAT
CCTGTTACCAGTGGCTGCTGCCAGTGGCGATAAGTCGTGTCTTACCGGGTTGGACTCAAGACGATAGTTA
CCGGATAAGGCGCAGCGGTCGGGCTGAACGGGGGGTTCGTGCACACAGCCCAGCTTGGAGCGAACGACCT
ACACCGAACTGAGATACCTACAGCGTGAGCTATGAGAAAGCGCCACGCTTCCCGAAGGGAGAAAGGCGGA
CAGGTATCCGGTAAGCGGCAGGGTCGGAACAGGAGAGCGCACGAGGGAGCTTCCAGGGGGAAACGCCTGG
TATCTTTATAGTCCTGTCGGGTTTCGCCACCTCTGACTTGAGCGTCGATTTTTGTGATGCTCGTCAGGGG
GGCGGAGCCTATGGAAAAACGCCAGCAACGCGGCCTTTTTACGGTTCCTGGCCTTTTGCTGGCCTTTTGC
TCACATGGCTCGACAGATCTTCAATATTGGCCATTAGCCATATTATTCATTGGTTATATAGCATAAATCA
ATATTGGCTATTGGCCATTGCATACGTTGTATCTATATCATAATATGTACATTTATATTGGCTCATGTCC
AATATGACCGCCATGTT
Features (pLannotate 1.2.2; 22 found; start..end, strand, type, name):
      3..380     +  enhancer       CMV enhancer: human cytomegalovirus immediate early enhancer
    381..592     +  promoter       CMV promoter: human cytomegalovirus (CMV) immediate early promoter
    753..885     +  intron         chimeric intron: chimera between introns from human β-globin and immunoglobulin heavy chain genes
    930..948     +  promoter       T7 promoter: promoter for bacteriophage T7 RNA polymerase
    970..1011    +  CDS            V5 tag: epitope tag from simian virus 5
   1033..1146    +  CDS            SBP: streptavidin-binding peptide selected from a peptide library; binds streptavidin with nanomolar affinity (Keefe et al., 2001)
   1171..2262    +  CDS            MBP: maltose binding protein from E. coli; malE (mutated); This version of the gene does not encode a signal sequence, so MBP will remain in the cytosol.
   2275..4005    +  CDS            STAU1: STAU1_HUMAN - Also known as STAU. Experimental evidence at protein level: Swiss-Prot protein existence level 1. (Microbial infection) Plays a role in virus particles production of many viruses including of HIV-1, HERV-K, ebola virus and influenza virus. Acts by interacting with various viral proteins involved in particle budding process. From Homo sapiens (Human).
   4020..4037    -  promoter       T3 promoter (fragment): promoter for bacteriophage T3 RNA polymerase
   4055..4176    -  polyA_signal   SV40 poly(A) signal: SV40 polyadenylation signal
   4199..4267    -  CDS            large T antigen (fragment): large T antigen from SV40 (simian virus 40)
   4291..4358    +  CDS            lacZα (fragment): LacZα fragment of β-galactosidase; lacZ fragment
   4362..4790    +  rep_origin     f1 ori (sequence partly withheld): f1 bacteriophage origin of replication; arrow indicates direction of (+) strand synthesis
   4818..4869    -  misc_feature   bom (fragment): basis of mobility region from pBR322
   4934..5291    +  promoter       SV40 promoter: SV40 enhancer and early promoter
   5342..6133    +  CDS            neo: KKA2_KLEPN - Also known as kan, nptII. Experimental evidence at protein level: Swiss-Prot protein existence level 1. Resistance to kanamycin, neomycin, paromomycin, ribostamycin, butirosin and gentamicin B. From Klebsiella pneumoniae.
   6200..6248    +  polyA_signal   poly(A) signal: synthetic polyadenylation signal
   6268..6322    -  misc_feature   bom (fragment): basis of mobility region from pBR322
   6424..6459    -  CDS            rop (fragment): Rop protein, which maintains plasmids at low copy number; rop
   6554..6658    +  promoter       AmpR promoter: bla
   6659..7519    +  CDS            AmpR: β-lactamase; bla; confers resistance to ampicillin, carbenicillin, and related antibiotics
   7690..8278    +  rep_origin     ori: high-copy-number ColE1/pMB1/pBR322/pUC origin of replication
