[The description below was written by a language model from this plasmid's Addgene catalogue record and pLannotate feature annotations shown in this document.]
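Description:
pCIneo-V5-SBP-MBP-HsStaufen1-T3_V is a mammalian expression plasmid of about 8.5 kb built on the pCI-neo backbone. It is designed to produce human Staufen1 (STAU1; the depositor refers to an NCBI transcript reference, and "T3" in the name presumably denotes the transcript variant) as an N-terminally tagged fusion protein. In bacteria it is maintained at high copy through a ColE1/pUC-type origin and selected with ampicillin via the β-lactamase gene. An f1 origin is also present, which allows single-stranded DNA production. For mammalian cells, a separate cassette places the neomycin phosphotransferase gene under the SV40 enhancer/early promoter with a synthetic polyadenylation signal, so stable transfectants can be selected with G418.

The expression unit is driven by the human cytomegalovirus immediate early enhancer and promoter. This is followed by the chimeric β-globin/immunoglobulin intron typical of pCI vectors, which generally improves mRNA processing and expression. A T7 promoter upstream of the coding region permits in vitro transcription, and a fragment of a T3 promoter lies downstream in the opposite orientation. The annotated coding features run in order: a V5 epitope tag for immunodetection, a streptavidin-binding peptide for affinity capture on streptavidin resin, a signal-sequence-free maltose-binding protein, and then the STAU1 coding sequence. An SV40 polyadenylation signal follows the STAU1 sequence.

The record gives the purpose only as mammalian expression of Staufen1. The tag combination would suit detection and pull-down of the protein and its binding partners from transfected cells. The feature table derives from full-plasmid sequencing by the repository, and the cloning method is not recorded.
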