Addgene plasmid #147744: pCIneo-V5-SBP-MBP-HsStaufen1-T3_V
Purpose: Mammalian Expression of HsStaufen1-T3
Depositing lab: Elisa Izaurralde. Depositing organization: Max Planck Institute for Developmental Biology.
Backbone
  Vector backbone: pCI-neo
  Vector type: Mammalian Expression
Growth in bacteria
  Bacterial resistance: Ampicillin, 100 μg/mL
  Growth temperature: 37°C
  Growth strain: DH5alpha
  Copy number: High Copy
Gene/Insert
  Gene/Insert name: HsStaufen1-T3
  Species: H. sapiens (human)
  Entrez Gene: STAU1 (a.k.a. PPP1R150, STAU)
  Cloning method: Unknown
Terms and licenses: Academic/Nonprofit Terms; Industry Terms: Not Available to Industry
Depositor comments: Sequence given by NCBI: NM_017453.2 Plasmids from this collection were made available to the research community and donated after the lab closed. Please note that the sequence provided by the depositing laboratory may be theoretical/predicted or based on Sanger sequencing results. There may be discrepancies between sequencing results obtained by Addgene and the depositor sequence. If an Addgene verified sequence is not available, please contact before placing your order to request that our lab fully sequence the plasmid.
How to cite: pCIneo-V5-SBP-MBP-HsStaufen1-T3_V was a gift from Elisa Izaurralde (Addgene plasmid # 147744 ; http://n2t.net/addgene:147744 ; RRID:Addgene_147744)
